>Addgene plasmid #80531 | Rab11ba cds in pGem-T Easy | addgene full sequence | sequence record 176655 | Addgene NGS Result
TCGTATTCGTCGTCACGGGTCCCCATGGTTGGTTAACCGCACTGAATCGAATTCCCGCGGCCGCCATGGC
GGCCGGGAGCATGCGACGTCGGGCCCAATTCGCCCTATAGTGAGTCGTATTACAATTCACTGGCCGTCGT
TTTACAACGTCGTGACTGGGAAAACCCTGGCGTTACCCAACTTAATCGCCTTGCAGCACATCCCCCTTTC
GCCAGCTGGCGTAATAGCGAAGAGGCCCGCACCGATCGCCCTTCCCAACAGTTGCGCAGCCTGAATGGCG
AATGG
[124 nt withheld, positions 286-409]
C
[91 nt withheld, positions 411-501]
A
[49 nt withheld, positions 503-551]
CCTTTGACGTTGGAGTCCACGTTCTTT
[37 nt withheld, positions 579-615]
ACCCTATCTCGGTCTATTCTTTTGATTTATAAGGGATTTTGCCGATTTCGGCCTATTGGTTAAAAAATGA
GCTGATTTAACAAAAATTTAACGCGAATTTTAACAAAATATTAACGCTTACAATTTCCTGATGCGGTATT
TTCTCCTTACGCATCTGTGCGGTATTTCACACCGCATCAGGTGGCACTTTTCGGGGAAATGTGCGCGGAA
CCCCTATTTGTTTATTTTTCTAAATACATTCAAATATGTATCCGCTCATGAGACAATAACCCTGATAAAT
GCTTCAATAATATTGAAAAAGGAAGAGTATGAGTATTCAACATTTCCGTGTCGCCCTTATTCCCTTTTTT
GCGGCATTTTGCCTTCCTGTTTTTGCTCACCCAGAAACGCTGGTGAAAGTAAAAGATGCTGAAGATCAGT
TGGGTGCACGAGTGGGTTACATCGAACTGGATCTCAACAGCGGTAAGATCCTTGAGAGTTTTCGCCCCGA
AGAACGTTTTCCAATGATGAGCACTTTTAAAGTTCTGCTATGTGGCGCGGTATTATCCCGTATTGACGCC
GGGCAAGAGCAACTCGGTCGCCGCATACACTATTCTCAGAATGACTTGGTTGAGTACTCACCAGTCACAG
AAAAGCATCTTACGGATGGCATGACAGTAAGAGAATTATGCAGTGCTGCCATAACCATGAGTGATAACAC
TGCGGCCAACTTACTTCTGACAACGATCGGAGGACCGAAGGAGCTAACCGCTTTTTTGCACAACATGGGG
GATCATGTAACTCGCCTTGATCGTTGGGAACCGGAGCTGAATGAAGCCATACCAAACGACGAGCGTGACA
CCACGATGCCTGTAGCAATGGCAACAACGTTGCGCAAACTATTAACTGGCGAACTACTTACTCTAGCTTC
CCGGCAACAATTAATAGACTGGATGGAGGCGGATAAAGTTGCAGGACCACTTCTGCGCTCGGCCCTTCCG
GCTGGCTGGTTTATTGCTGATAAATCTGGAGCCGGTGAGCGTGGGTCTCGCGGTATCATTGCAGCACTGG
GGCCAGATGGTAAGCCCTCCCGTATCGTAGTTATCTACACGACGGGGAGTCAGGCAACTATGGATGAACG
AAATAGACAGATCGCTGAGATAGGTGCCTCACTGATTAAGCATTGGTAACTGTCAGACCAAGTTTACTCA
TATATACTTTAGATTGATTTAAAACTTCATTTTTAATTTAAAAGGATCTAGGTGAAGATCCTTTTTGATA
ATCTCATGACCAAAATCCCTTAACGTGAGTTTTCGTTCCACTGAGCGTCAGACCCCGTAGAAAAGATCAA
AGGATCTTCTTGAGATCCTTTTTTTCTGCGCGTAATCTGCTGCTTGCAAACAAAAAAACCACCGCTACCA
GCGGTGGTTTGTTTGCCGGATCAAGAGCTACCAACTCTTTTTCCGAAGGTAACTGGCTTCAGCAGAGCGC
AGATACCAAATACTGTTCTTCTAGTGTAGCCGTAGTTAGGCCACCACTTCAAGAACTCTGTAGCACCGCC
TACATACCTCGCTCTGCTAATCCTGTTACCAGTGGCTGCTGCCAGTGGCGATAAGTCGTGTCTTACCGGG
TTGGACTCAAGACGATAGTTACCGGATAAGGCGCAGCGGTCGGGCTGAACGGGGGGTTCGTGCACACAGC
CCAGCTTGGAGCGAACGACCTACACCGAACTGAGATACCTACAGCGTGAGCTATGAGAAAGCGCCACGCT
TCCCGAAGGGAGAAAGGCGGACAGGTATCCGGTAAGCGGCAGGGTCGGAACAGGAGAGCGCACGAGGGAG
CTTCCAGGGGGAAACGCCTGGTATCTTTATAGTCCTGTCGGGTTTCGCCACCTCTGACTTGAGCGTCGAT
TTTTGTGATGCTCGTCAGGGGGGCGGAGCCTATGGAAAAACGCCAGCAACGCGGCCTTTTTACGGTTCCT
GGCCTTTTGCTGGCCTTTTGCTCACATGTTCTTTCCTGCGTTATCCCCTGATTCTGTGGATAACCGTATT
ACCGCCTTTGAGTGAGCTGATACCGCTCGCCGCAGCCGAACGACCGAGCGCAGCGAGTCAGTGAGCGAGG
AAGCGGAAGAGCGCCCAATACGCAAACCGCCTCTCCCCGCGCGTTGGCCGATTCATTAATGCAGCTGGCA
CGACAGGTTTCCCGACTGGAAAGCGGGCAGTGAGCGCAACGCAATTAATGTGAGTTAGCTCACTCATTAG
GCACCCCAGGCTTTACACTTTATGCTTCCGGCTCGTATGTTGTGTGGAATTGTGAGCGGATAACAATTTC
ACACAGGAAACAGCTATGACCATGATTACGCCAAGCTATTTAGGTGACACTATAGAATACTCAAGCTATG
CATCCAACGCGTTGGGAGCTCTCCCATATGGTCGACCTGCAGGCGGCCGCGAATTCACTAGTGATTTGTT
GGGTCACAGGTTCTGACAGCACTGAAATTTGTTGCCCTTTAACCCGTCAGTAGTGGGCGGCACGCTGATG
TCCACTACGTTATTGCCAGGAGACTCATCGTGCCCGGGCCTGTCGACCATCTGTTTCTGTGACACAATCC
GATAGATTTCTGTTAGTATGTTTTTAAATGCCTCCTCCACATTTGTGGAGTCCAACGCCGATGTTTCAAT
GAAGGAGAGATTGTTCTTCTCTGCAAAAGCTCTGGCCTCATCAGTGGGCACGGCCCTCAGGTGCCTCAGG
TCGCTCTTGTTGCCCACCAGCATGATGACGATGTTGTTATCCGCATGATCCCGCAGCTCCTTCAGCCAGC
GCTCCACATTCTCGTAAGTCAGATGTTTTGCGATGTCGTAGACCAGAAGAGCTCCAACTGCACCCCGGTA
GTACGCTGATGTTATTGCTCTGTAGCGTTCCTGTCCTGCTGTATCCCAGATCTGAGCTTTAATGGTCTTC
CCGTCCACTTGGATGCTGCGGGTTGCGAACTCCACACCAATGGTGCTCTTGCTCTCCAGGTTAAACTCGT
TCCGAGTGAAACGGGACAACAGGTTACTCTTCCCCACCCCAGAGTCTCCAATGAGAACCACTTTAAATAA
ATAA
Features (pLannotate 1.2.2; 14 found; start..end, strand, type, name):
    104..122     -  promoter       T7 promoter: promoter for bacteriophage T7 RNA polymerase
    125..282     +  CDS            lacZα (fragment): LacZα fragment of β-galactosidase; lacZ fragment
    286..714     +  rep_origin     f1 ori (sequence partly withheld): f1 bacteriophage origin of replication; arrow indicates direction of (+) strand synthesis
    742..792     -  misc_feature   bom (fragment): basis of mobility region from pBR322
    819..923     +  promoter       AmpR promoter: bla
    924..1784    +  CDS            AmpR: β-lactamase; bla; confers resistance to ampicillin, carbenicillin, and related antibiotics
   1955..2543    +  rep_origin     ori: high-copy-number ColE1/pMB1/pBR322/pUC origin of replication
   2726..2818    +  CDS            lacI (fragment): lac repressor; lacI; The lac repressor binds to the lac operator to inhibit transcription in E. coli. This inhibition can be relieved by adding lactose or isopropyl-β-D-thiogalactopyranoside (IPTG).
   2831..2852    +  protein_bind   CAP binding site: CAP binding activates transcription in the presence of cAMP. E. coli catabolite activator protein
   2867..2897    +  promoter       lac promoter: promoter for the E. coli lac operon
   2905..2921    +  protein_bind   lac operator: The lac repressor binds to the lac operator to inhibit transcription in E. coli. This inhibition can be relieved by adding lactose or isopropyl-β-D-thiogalactopyranoside (IPTG). lac repressor encoded by lacI
   2963..2981    +  promoter       SP6 promoter: promoter for bacteriophage SP6 RNA polymerase
   2993..3067    +  CDS            VESPI_VESMG (fragment): Experimental evidence at protein level: Swiss-Prot protein existence level 1. Shows contractile activity on isolated ileum smooth muscle. From Vespa magnifica (Hornet).
   3072..26      -  CDS            RAB11B (across the origin): RB11B_HUMAN - Also known as YPT3. Experimental evidence at protein level: Swiss-Prot protein existence level 1. The small GTPases Rab are key regulators of intracellular membrane trafficking, from the formation of transport vesicles to their fusion with membranes. Rabs cycle between an inactive GDP-bound form and an active GTP-bound form that is able to recruit to membranes different set of downstream effectors directly responsible for vesicle formation, movement, tethering and fusion. The small Rab GTPase RAB11B plays a role in endocytic recycling, regulating apical recycling of several trans
