[The description below was written by a language model from this plasmid's Addgene catalogue record and pLannotate feature annotations shown in this document.]
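Description:
Rab11ba cds in pGem-T Easy is a bacterial cloning plasmid of about 3.7 kb carrying the coding sequence of zebrafish (Danio rerio) rab11ba in the commercial pGEM-T Easy TA-cloning backbone. It is maintained in E. coli at high copy through a ColE1/pUC-type origin and selected with ampicillin via the β-lactamase gene and its own promoter. The backbone also contributes an f1 phage origin for single-stranded DNA production. The lac promoter, operator and CAP site lie upstream of a lacZα fragment that is interrupted by the cloning site, which is the basis of blue/white screening in this vector family.

The insert sits between opposing SP6 and T7 phage promoters. The annotation software identifies it by homology to human RAB11B, a small GTPase involved in endocytic recycling. It lies on the minus strand and spans the numbering origin of the circular record. In that orientation, T7 transcription should read with the coding strand (sense) and SP6 against it (antisense), although the record does not state this explicitly. A short hit to a hornet peptide next to the SP6 promoter is most likely a spurious match within polylinker or insert-flanking sequence rather than a real element.

No eukaryotic promoter is annotated, so the plasmid serves as a template and source clone rather than an expression vector. Its stated use is in situ hybridisation, for which the flanking phage promoters allow in vitro transcription of riboprobes, and it can also be used for other purposes such as subcloning. It belongs to a library of full-length zebrafish rab clones. Quality-control sequencing found an R13K substitution relative to the reference gene entry, and its functional effect is unknown.
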