Addgene plasmid #80531: Rab11ba cds in pGem-T Easy
Purpose: Can be used for in situ hybridisation or other purposes
Depositing lab: Rob Parton. Depositing organization: University of Queensland, Institute for Molecular Bioscience. Publication: A plasmid library of full-length zebrafish rab proteins for in vivo cell biology. Hall TE, Martel N, Lo HP, Xiong Z, Parton RG. Cell Logist. 2017 Mar 1;7(1):e1301151. doi: 10.1080/21592799.2017.1301151. eCollection 2017. PubMed 28396820.
Backbone
  Vector backbone: pGemT easy
  Backbone manufacturer: Promega
Growth in bacteria
  Bacterial resistance: Ampicillin, 100 μg/mL
  Growth temperature: 37°C
  Growth strain: DH5alpha
  Copy number: High Copy
Gene/Insert
  Gene/Insert name: rab11ba
  Species: D. rerio (zebrafish)
  Entrez Gene: rab11ba (a.k.a. rab11b, wu:fb07g11, zgc:55760)
Terms and licenses: Academic/Nonprofit Terms; Industry Terms: Not Available to Industry
Depositor comments: *Note: Compared to the Entrez Genbank entry for Rab11ba, Addgene's quality control sequencing finds an R13K amino acid residue substitution. The effect of this residue change on protein function is unknown.
How to cite: Rab11ba cds in pGem-T Easy was a gift from Rob Parton (Addgene plasmid # 80531 ; http://n2t.net/addgene:80531 ; RRID:Addgene_80531)
